Addgene plasmid #50298: pAGM1467
Depositing lab: Sylvestre Marillonnet & Nicola Patron. Depositing organization: Leibniz Institute of Plant Biochemistry (IPB). Publication: A golden gate modular cloning toolbox for plants. Engler C, Youles M, Gruetzner R, Ehnert TM, Werner S, Jones JD, Patron NJ, Marillonnet S. ACS Synth Biol. 2014 Nov 21;3(11):839-43. doi: 10.1021/sb4001504. Epub 2014 Feb 20. PubMed 24933124.
Backbone
  Vector backbone: pICH41246
  Vector type: plant expression
Growth in bacteria
  Bacterial resistance: Spectinomycin, 50 μg/mL
  Growth temperature: 37°C
  Growth strain: DH5alpha
  Copy number: High Copy
Gene/Insert
  Gene/Insert name: 5'UTR, omega (Tobacco Mosaic Virus) + HIS tag + enterokinase cleavage site
  Mutation: BsaI/BbsI sites removed by point-mutation
  Cloning method: Restriction Enzyme; 5′ cloning site BpiI (destroyed during cloning); 3′ cloning site BpiI (destroyed during cloning)
Terms and licenses: Academic/Nonprofit Terms; Industry Terms: Not Available to Industry
Depositor comments: insert can be released with BsaI
How to cite: pAGM1467 was a gift from Sylvestre Marillonnet & Nicola Patron (Addgene plasmid # 50298 ; http://n2t.net/addgene:50298 ; RRID:Addgene_50298)
