[The description below was written by a language model from this plasmid's Addgene catalogue record and pLannotate feature annotations shown in this document.]
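Description:
pAGM1467 is a small (about 2.4 kb) Golden Gate parts plasmid from a modular cloning (MoClo) toolbox for plants, built on the pICH41246 backbone. Although catalogued as a plant expression vector, it is not itself an expression construct. It is a storage and donor plasmid holding a single standardized part that is meant to be assembled with other modules into plant transcription units. It is propagated in E. coli from a high-copy ColE1/pUC-type origin and selected with spectinomycin through the aadA gene. The short gentamicin acetyltransferase, integrase and lacI fragments picked up by automated annotation, along with an AmpR (bla) promoter, appear to be backbone remnants flanking the resistance cassette and cloning site rather than functional genes.

The insert combines the tobacco mosaic virus omega leader, a 5' untranslated region widely used as a translational enhancer in plants, with a histidine affinity tag and an enterokinase cleavage site. The feature table detects the TMV omega element and an adjacent partial His-tag match on the same strand, consistent with the catalogue description. The enterokinase site is not separately annotated. In an assembled gene, this part would supply the 5'UTR and an N-terminal purification tag that can be removed from the protein by enterokinase digestion.

The part was cloned through BpiI sites that were destroyed in the process, and internal BsaI and BbsI sites were eliminated by point mutation. The insert can therefore be released cleanly with BsaI for one-pot Golden Gate assembly. No promoter, coding sequence or terminator for plant expression is present. Those elements come from other modules in the toolkit.
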