Features (pLannotate 1.2.2; 8 found; start..end, strand, type, name):
    126..914     -  CDS            aadA: S3AD_ECOLX - Experimental evidence at protein level: Swiss-Prot protein existence level 1. Mediates bacterial resistance to the antibiotics streptomycin and spectinomycin. From Escherichia coli.
    921..977     -  CDS            GmR (fragment): gentamycin acetyltransferase; aacC1; confers resistance to gentamycin
   1065..1145    +  CDS            int (fragment): INT2_ECOLX - Protein inferred from homology: Swiss-Prot protein existence level 3. Putative integrase believed to be involved in the insertion of antibiotic resistance genes into plasmids and transposons. From Escherichia coli.
   1136..1240    -  promoter       AmpR promoter: bla
   1389..1407    -  CDS            9xHis (fragment): 9xHis affinity tag
   1426..1479    -  misc_feature   TMV Ω: translational enhancer from the tobacco mosaic virus 5'-leader sequence (Gallie et al., 1988)
   1520..1569    -  CDS            lacI (fragment): lac repressor; lacI; The lac repressor binds to the lac operator to inhibit transcription in E. coli. This inhibition can be relieved by adding lactose or isopropyl-β-D-thiogalactopyranoside (IPTG).
   1752..2340    -  rep_origin     ori: high-copy-number ColE1/pMB1/pBR322/pUC origin of replication
>Addgene plasmid #50298 | pAGM1467 | addgene full sequence | sequence record 497569 | Addgene NGS Result
AACTCACGTTAAGGGATTTTGGTCATGAGATTATCAAAAAGGATCTTCACCTAGATCCTTTTAAATTAAA
AATGAAGTTTTAAATCAATCTAAAGTATATATGAGTAAACTTGGTCTGACAGTTATTTGCCGACTACCTT
GGTGATCTCGCCTTTTACGTAATGGACAAATTCTTCCAACTGATCTGCGCGCGAGGCCAAGCGATCTTCT
TCTTGTCCAAGATAAGCCTGTCTAGCTTCAAGTATGACGGGCTGATACTGGGCCGGCAGGCGCTCCATTG
CCCAGTCGGCAGCGACATCCTTCGGCGCGATTTTGCCGGTTACTGCGCTGTACCAAATGCGGGACAACGT
AAGCACTACATTTCGCTCATCGCCAGCCCAGTCGGGCGGCGAGTTCCATAGCGTTAAGGTTTCATTTAGC
GCCTCAAATAGATCCTGTTCAGGAACCGGATCAAAGAGTTCCTCCGCCGCTGGACCTACCAAGGCAACGC
TATGTTCTCTTGCTTTTGTCAGCAAGATAGCCAGATCAATGTCGATCGTGGCTGGCTCGAAGATACCTGC
AAGAATGTCATTGCGCTGCCATTCTCCAAATTGCAGTTCGCGCTTAGCTGGATAACGCCACGGAATGATG
TCGTCGTGCACAACAATGGTGACTTCTACAGCGCGGAGAATCTCGCTCTCTCCAGGGGAAGCCGAAGTTT
CCAAAAGGTCGTTGATCAAAGCTCGCCGCGTTGTTTCATCAAGCCTTACGGTCACCGTAACCAGCAAATC
AATATCGCTGTGTGGCTTCAGGCCGCCATCCACTGCGGAGCCGTACAAATGTACGGCCAGCAACGTCGGT
TCGAGATGGCGCTCGATGACGCCAACTACCTCTGATAGTTGAGTCGATACTTCGGCGATCACCGCTTCCC
TCATGATGTTTAACTTTGTTTTAGGGCGACTGCCCTGCTGCGTAACATCGTTGCTGCTCCATAACATCAA
ACATCGACCCACGGCGTAACGCGCTTGCTGCTTGGATGCCCGAGGCATAGACTGTACCCCAAAAAAAAAC
AGTCATAACAAGCCATGAAAACCGCCACTGCGCCGTTACCACCGCTGCGTTCGGTCAAGGTTCTGGACCA
GTTGCGTGAGCGCATACTCTTCCTTTTTCAATATTATTGAAGCATTTATCAGGGTTATTGTCTCATGAGC
GGATACATATTTGAATGTATTTAGAAAAATAAACAAATAGGGGTTCCGCGCACATTTCCCCGAAAAGTGC
CACCTGACGTCTAAGAAACCATTATTATCATGACATTAACCTATAAAAATAGGCGTATCACGAGGCCCTT
TCGTCCACTGAAGAGCCACTTCGTGGTCTCACATTTTGTCGTCGTCGTCGCCGCTGCTGTGGTGGTGGTG
GTGGTGGCTGCTGCCCATGTATCGATAATTGTAAATGTAATTGTAATGTTGTTTGTTGTTTGTTGTTGTT
GGTAATTGTTGTAAAAATGAGCTCTTATACAGTATGAGACCACAGAGTGATTAATGAATCGGCCAACGCG
CGGGGAGAGGCGGTTTGCGTATTGGGCGCTCTTCCGCTTCCTCGCTCACTGACTCGCTGCGCTCGGTCGT
TCGGCTGCGGCGAGCGGTATCAGCTCACTCAAAGGCGGTAATACGGTTATCCACAGAATCAGGGGATAAC
GCAGGAAAGAACATGTGAGCAAAAGGCCAGCAAAAGGCCAGGAACCGTAAAAAGGCCGCGTTGCTGGCGT
TTTTCCATAGGCTCCGCCCCCCTGACGAGCATCACAAAAATCGACGCTCAAGTCAGAGGTGGCGAAACCC
GACAGGACTATAAAGATACCAGGCGTTTCCCCCTGGAAGCTCCCTCGTGCGCTCTCCTGTTCCGACCCTG
CCGCTTACCGGATACCTGTCCGCCTTTCTCCCTTCGGGAAGCGTGGCGCTTTCTCATAGCTCACGCTGTA
GGTATCTCAGTTCGGTGTAGGTCGTTCGCTCCAAGCTGGGCTGTGTGCACGAACCCCCCGTTCAGCCCGA
CCGCTGCGCCTTATCCGGTAACTATCGTCTTGAGTCCAACCCGGTAAGACACGACTTATCGCCACTGGCA
GCAGCCACTGGTAACAGGATTAGCAGAGCGAGGTATGTAGGCGGTGCTACAGAGTTCTTGAAGTGGTGGC
CTAACTACGGCTACACTAGAAGAACAGTATTTGGTATCTGCGCTCTGCTGAAGCCAGTTACCTTCGGAAA
AAGAGTTGGTAGCTCTTGATCCGGCAAACAAACCACCGCTGGTAGCGGTGGTTTTTTTGTTTGCAAGCAG
CAGATTACGCGCAGAAAAAAAGGATCTCAAGAAGATCCTTTGATCTTTTCTACGGGGTCTGACGCTCAGT
GGAACGAA
