>Addgene plasmid #50298 | pAGM1467 | addgene partial sequence | sequence record 77645 | pBR322ori-F 5'-GGGAAACGCCTGGTATCTTT-3'
ATGGAAAAACGCCAGCAACGCGGCCTTTTTACGGTTCCTGGCCTTTTGCTGGCCTTTTGCTCACATGTTC
TTTCCTGCGTTATCCCCTGATTCTGTGGATAACCGTATTACCGCCTTTGAGTGAGCTGATACCGCTCGCC
GCAGCCGAACGACCGAGCGCAGCGAGTCAGTGAGCGAGGAAGCGGAAGAGCGCCCAATACGCAAACCGCC
TCTCCCCGCGCGTTGGCCGATTCATTAATCACTCTGTGGTCTCATACTGTATAAGAGCTCATTTTTACAA
CAATTACCAACAACAACAAACAACAAACAACATTACAATTACATTTACAATTATCGATACATGGGCAGCA
GCCACCACCACCACCACCACAGCAGCGGCGACGACGACGACGAAATGTGAGACCACGAAGTGGCTCTTCA
GTGGACGAAAGGGCCTCGTGATACGCCTATTTTTATAGGTTAATGTCATGATAATAATGGTTTCTTAGAC
GTCAGGTGGCACTTTTCGGGGAAATGTGCGCGGAACCCCTATTTGTTTATTTTTCTAAATACATTCAAAT
ATGTATCCGCTCATGAGACAATAACCCTGATAAATGCTTCAATAATATTGAAAAAGGAAGAGTATGCGCT
CACGCAACTGGTCCAGAACCTTGACCGAACGCAGCGGTGGTAACGGCGCAGTGGCGGTTTTCATGGCTTG
TTATGACTGTTTTTTTTTGGGGTACAGTCTATGCCTCGGGCAT
